Addgene plasmid #158390: TIGRE-TRE-[poor kozak]Bxb1-ecDHFR-BGHpA
Purpose: Inducible Bxb1 integrase for mammalian cells
Depositing lab: Michael Elowitz. Depositing organization: California Institute of Technology. Publication: Imaging cell lineage with a synthetic digital recording system. Chow KK, Budde MW, Granados AA, Cabrera M, Yoon S, Cho S, Huang TH, Koulena N, Frieda KL, Cai L, Lois C, Elowitz MB. Science. 2021 Apr 9;372(6538). pii: 372/6538/eabb3099. doi: 10.1126/science.abb3099. PubMed 33833095.
Backbone
  Vector backbone: pUC18
  Vector type: Mammalian Expression
Growth in bacteria
  Bacterial resistance: Ampicillin, 100 μg/mL
  Growth temperature: 37°C
  Growth strain: DH5alpha
  Copy number: High Copy
Gene/Insert
  Gene/Insert name: Bxb1-ecDHFR
Terms and licenses: Academic/Nonprofit Terms; Industry Terms: Not Available to Industry
How to cite: TIGRE-TRE-[poor kozak]Bxb1-ecDHFR-BGHpA was a gift from Michael Elowitz (Addgene plasmid # 158390 ; http://n2t.net/addgene:158390 ; RRID:Addgene_158390)
