[The description below was written by a language model from this plasmid's Addgene catalogue record and pLannotate feature annotations shown in this document.]
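Description:
TIGRE-TRE-[poor kozak]Bxb1-ecDHFR-BGHpA is a mammalian expression plasmid of about 11.5 kb built on a pUC18 backbone. It is propagated in E. coli at high copy through the ColE1/pUC origin and selected with ampicillin via the bla gene; remnants of the lac promoter/operator, lacZα, bom and rop are backbone leftovers. The payload is a tetracycline-responsive TRE3G promoter driving a Bxb1 integrase fused to E. coli dihydrofolate reductase (ecDHFR), terminated by the bovine growth hormone polyadenylation signal. The automated annotation detects the ecDHFR portion but does not label Bxb1 itself. The unannotated stretch of roughly 1.5 kb between the promoter and ecDHFR is consistent with the integrase coding sequence named in the catalogue entry.

The design layers several means of restraining integrase activity. Transcription requires a Tet-On type transactivator and doxycycline, and the deliberately weak Kozak context noted in the name should reduce translation initiation. The ecDHFR moiety is commonly used as a destabilizing domain that is stabilised by trimethoprim, although the record does not state that it serves this role here.

Four repeated elements, two on each side of the expression cassette, are flagged as OR51A4 fragments. These are probably misannotated repeats, possibly insulator sequences, but the record does not identify them. Downstream, a mouse PGK promoter precedes a partial hygromycin resistance coding sequence. "TIGRE" in the name suggests the construct is meant for placement at the TIGRE genomic locus, and a truncated marker could be completed on integration, but neither the mechanism nor the locus is spelled out.

The stated purpose is inducible Bxb1 integrase expression in mammalian cells, in the context of a synthetic lineage-recording system. The depositor and sequencing-derived records differ by only nine nucleotides and have the same feature layout.
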