Features (pLannotate 1.2.2; 19 found; start..end, strand, type, name):
    137..236     +  misc_feature   bom (fragment): basis of mobility region from pBR322
    242..399     -  CDS            lacZα (fragment): LacZα fragment of β-galactosidase; lacZ fragment
   1065..1193    +  CDS            OR51A4 (fragment): O51A4_HUMAN - Experimental evidence at transcript level: Swiss-Prot protein existence level 2. Odorant receptor. From Homo sapiens (Human).
   2281..2409    +  CDS            OR51A4 (fragment): O51A4_HUMAN - Experimental evidence at transcript level: Swiss-Prot protein existence level 2. Odorant receptor. From Homo sapiens (Human).
   3001..3379    +  promoter       TRE3G promoter: 3rd-generation Tet-responsive promoter that can be activated by binding of Tet-On® 3G
   4928..5403    +  CDS            ecDHFR (fragment): E. coli dihydrofolate reductase; folA
   5437..5548    +  polyA_signal   bGH poly(A) signal: bovine growth hormone polyadenylation signal
   6216..6344    +  CDS            OR51A4 (fragment): O51A4_HUMAN - Experimental evidence at transcript level: Swiss-Prot protein existence level 2. Odorant receptor. From Homo sapiens (Human).
   7426..7554    +  CDS            OR51A4 (fragment): O51A4_HUMAN - Experimental evidence at transcript level: Swiss-Prot protein existence level 2. Odorant receptor. From Homo sapiens (Human).
   8128..8627    +  promoter       PGK promoter: mouse phosphoglycerate kinase 1 promoter
   8654..9167    +  CDS            HygR (fragment): aminoglycoside phosphotransferase from E. coli; aph(4)-Ia; confers resistance to hygromycin
   9297..9319    -  protein_bind   lac operator (fragment): The lac repressor binds to the lac operator to inhibit transcription in E. coli. This inhibition can be relieved by adding lactose or isopropyl-β-D-thiogalactopyranoside (IPTG). lac repressor encoded by lacI
   9323..9353    -  promoter       lac promoter: promoter for the E. coli lac operon
   9368..9389    -  protein_bind   CAP binding site: CAP binding activates transcription in the presence of cAMP. E. coli catabolite activator protein
   9402..9494    -  CDS            lacI (fragment): lac repressor; lacI; The lac repressor binds to the lac operator to inhibit transcription in E. coli. This inhibition can be relieved by adding lactose or isopropyl-β-D-thiogalactopyranoside (IPTG).
   9677..10265   -  rep_origin     ori: high-copy-number ColE1/pMB1/pBR322/pUC origin of replication
  10436..11296   -  CDS            AmpR: β-lactamase; bla; confers resistance to ampicillin, carbenicillin, and related antibiotics
  11297..11401   -  promoter       AmpR promoter: bla
  11496..35      +  CDS            rop (fragment) (across the origin): Rop protein, which maintains plasmids at low copy number; rop
>Addgene plasmid #158390 | TIGRE-TRE-[poor kozak]Bxb1-ecDHFR-BGHpA | depositor full sequence | sequence record 305642 | TIGRE-TRE-[poor kozak]Bxb1-ecDHFR-BGHpA sequence 11496 bps
TCGCGCGTTTCGGTGATGACGGTGAAAACCTCTGACACATGCAGCTCCCGGAGACGGTCACAGCTTGTCT
GTAAGCGGATGCCGGGAGCAGACAAGCCCGTCAGGGCGCGTCAGCGGGTGTTGGCGGGTGTCGGGGCTGG
CTTAACTATGCGGCATCAGAGCAGATTGTACTGAGAGTGCACCATATGCGGTGTGAAATACCGCACAGAT
GCGTAAGGAGAAAATACCGCATCAGGCGCCATTCGCCATTCAGGCTGCGCAACTGTTGGGAAGGGCGATC
GGTGCGGGCCTCTTCGCTATTACGCCAGCTGGCGAAAGGGGGATGTGCTGCAAGGCGATTAAGTTGGGTA
ACGCCAGGGTTTTCCCAGTCACGACGTTGTAAAACGACGGCCAGTGAATTCGAGCTCGGTACCGAAGTTC
CTATTCTTCAAATAGTATAGGAACTTCTTTCGGCCGGCCAATCGATTGGTTTTATGCCGCGGTTACCGTG
AAGATATCTTAATTAAGAATTCGAGCTCGCTAGAGCCCCATCCTCACTGACTCCGTCCTGGAGTTGGATG
AGAGATAATGGCCTTACGTTGTGCCAGGGGAGGGTCGGGCTGGATTTAGCAAGATTTACCTTCTCCAAAG
AGCGGTGCTGCAGTGGCACAGCTGCCCACGGAGGTGGGGGGGTCACCGTCCCTGGAGGTGATGAAGAACT
GTGGGGATGTGGCACTGAGGGACATGGCCAGTGGGCACGGTGGGTGGGTTGGGGTTGGTCTTGGGGATCT
TGGAGGGCTTTTCCAGCCTTCATGATTTGACGATTGTATGAACATCTACATGGCAATTCTCCAGCTGCCT
GTCCCAGTCCTACTGACCCAGCTGTATCTCTCCAGGCAAGCTCTTCCACCCCTTCTGCTTGCATCCAGAC
ACCATCAAACATGCAGGCTCAGACACAGGGACCAGCAGTGTCTGTGGCCTTTTTGTGCTCCTCTCCATGC
TGGGTTTTAACTTGCTCTTTGTCCTTCTATCCTATCTTCTTATCCTTAAGGCTGTTCTGAACGCTGTGAC
TTGGAGAGTGTCCCAGAGCCCTCAACACCTGCATGTCCCACGTCCATGCTGTCCTGCACTTCCTTATCCC
CAAGATCTGCCTCTCCGTGATGCACTGAATTGGCAAACATGTGTCACCCCAGACCAACAATGTCACAGCA
AACTCCCCCTTGATAGGACAAGGGGGAATGGCTTTACACTGAGACAGGGGAGGTTTGGGTTGGATATGAG
GAGGCAGTTTTTCCCCCAGAGGGTGGTGACGCACTGAACAGGTTGCCCAAGGAGGCTGTGGATGCCCCAT
CCCTGCAGGCATTCAAGGCCAGGCTGGATGTGGCTCTGGGCAGCCTGGGCTGCTGGTTGATGACCCTGCA
CATAGCAGGGGGTTGGATCTGGATGAGCACTGTGCTCCTTTGCAACCCAGGCCGTTCTATGATTCTGTCA
TTCTAAATCTCTCTTTCAGCCTAAAGCTTTTTCCCCGTATCCCCCCAGGTGTCTGCAGGCTCAAAGAGCA
GCGAGAAGCGTTCAGAGGAAAGCGATCCCGTGCCACCTTCCCCGTGCCCGGGCTGTCCCCGCACGCTGCC
GGCTCGGGGATGCGGGGGGAGCGCCGGACCGGAGCGGAGCCCCGGGCGGCTCGCTGCTGCCCCCTAGCGG
GGGAGGGACGTAATTACATCCCTGGGGGCTTTGGGGGGGGGCTGTCCCGAGCTCGGTACCGCCCCATCCT
CACTGACTCCGTCCTGGAGTTGGATGAGAGATAATGGCCTTACGTTGTGCCAGGGGAGGGTCGGGCTGGA
TTTAGCAAGATTTACCTTCTCCAAAGAGCGGTGCTGCAGTGGCACAGCTGCCCACGGAGGTGGGGGGGTC
ACCGTCCCTGGAGGTGATGAAGAACTGTGGGGATGTGGCACTGAGGGACATGGCCAGTGGGCACGGTGGG
TGGGTTGGGGTTGGTCTTGGGGATCTTGGAGGGCTTTTCCAGCCTTCATGATTTGACGATTGTATGAACA
TCTACATGGCAATTCTCCAGCTGCCTGTCCCAGTCCTACTGACCCAGCTGTATCTCTCCAGGCAAGCTCT
TCCACCCCTTCTGCTTGCATCCAGACACCATCAAACATGCAGGCTCAGACACAGGGACCAGCAGTGTCTG
TGGCCTTTTTGTGCTCCTCTCCATGCTGGGTTTTAACTTGCTCTTTGTCCTTCTATCCTATCTTCTTATC
CTTAAGGCTGTTCTGAACGCTGTGACTTGGAGAGTGTCCCAGAGCCCTCAACACCTGCATGTCCCACGTC
CATGCTGTCCTGCACTTCCTTATCCCCAAGATCTGCCTCTCCGTGATGCACTGAATTGGCAAACATGTGT
CACCCCAGACCAACAATGTCACAGCAAACTCCCCCTTGATAGGACAAGGGGGAATGGCTTTACACTGAGA
CAGGGGAGGTTTGGGTTGGATATGAGGAGGCAGTTTTTCCCCCAGAGGGTGGTGACGCACTGAACAGGTT
GCCCAAGGAGGCTGTGGATGCCCCATCCCTGCAGGCATTCAAGGCCAGGCTGGATGTGGCTCTGGGCAGC
CTGGGCTGCTGGTTGATGACCCTGCACATAGCAGGGGGTTGGATCTGGATGAGCACTGTGCTCCTTTGCA
ACCCAGGCCGTTCTATGATTCTGTCATTCTAAATCTCTCTTTCAGCCTAAAGCTTTTTCCCCGTATCCCC
CCAGGTGTCTGCAGGCTCAAAGAGCAGCGAGAAGCGTTCAGAGGAAAGCGATCCCGTGCCACCTTCCCCG
TGCCCGGGCTGTCCCCGCACGCTGCCGGCTCGGGGATGCGGGGGGAGCGCCGGACCGGAGCGGAGCCCCG
GGCGGCTCGCTGCTGCCCCCTAGCGGGGGAGGGACGTAATTACATCCCTGGGGGCTTTGGGGGGGGGCTG
TCCCTCTAGGGGTACCCGGGGATCCGGTCTCGCGTACCCTTTCGAGTTCAAGAATTCCTCGAGTTTACTC
CCTATCAGTGATAGAGAACGTATGAAGAGTTTACTCCCTATCAGTGATAGAGAACGTATGCAGACTTTAC
TCCCTATCAGTGATAGAGAACGTATAAGGAGTTTACTCCCTATCAGTGATAGAGAACGTATGACCAGTTT
ACTCCCTATCAGTGATAGAGAACGTATCTACAGTTTACTCCCTATCAGTGATAGAGAACGTATATCCAGT
TTACTCCCTATCAGTGATAGAGAACGTATAAGCTTTAGGCGTGTACGGTGGGCGCCTATAAAAGCAGAGC
TCGTTTAGTGAACCGTCAGATCGCCTGGAGCAATTCCACAACACTTTTGTCTTATACCAACTTTCCGTAC
CACTTCCTACCCTCGTAAAGTCGACGGATCCGTTTAAAGGTGCATGAGGGCCCTTGTAGTTATCAGGTTG
AGTAGGGTTACGGATGCAACCACCAGCCCGGAGCGCCAACTGGAATCATGTCAGCAGCTTTGTGCGCAGC
GCGGCTGGGACGTGGTGGGAGTGGCGGAGGACTTGGACGTTAGCGGGGCCGTTGACCCATTTGACCGAAA
GCGGAGACCTAACCTGGCTCGATGGCTCGCCTTTGAGGAGCAGCCCTTCGATGTGATCGTCGCATACAGG
GTCGACAGACTGACCAGATCCATTCGCCATCTGCAGCAGCTCGTTCACTGGGCGGAGGACCACAAAAAGC
TCGTGGTGAGTGCAACAGAAGCCCACTTTGACACCACAACACCCTTCGCAGCCGTCGTGATCGCTCTGAT
GGGTACCGTTGCCCAGATGGAATTGGAGGCAATCAAGGAGCGGAACAGATCCGCCGCTCATTTCAATATC
CGCGCGGGCAAGTACAGGGGTAGTCTCCCACCCTGGGGGTATTTGCCTACCCGGGTGGACGGCGAATGGA
GGCTTGTTCCCGATCCCGTGCAGCGAGAGCGAATACTGGAAGTTTATCATCGAGTCGTGGATAACCATGA
ACCACTCCACCTGGTGGCCCACGACCTTAACCGACGCGGCGTGCTGAGCCCTAAGGACTATTTTGCTCAA
CTTCAGGGAAGAGAGCCACAGGGTAGGGAATGGTCAGCCACAGCTCTCAAGCGGTCTATGATTTCCGAAG
CAATGCTCGGGTACGCAACACTCAATGGCAAGACAGTTCGAGACGACGACGGGGCCCCCCTGGTTCGGGC
CGAACCCATACTTACCCGCGAACAACTGGAGGCACTTCGCGCGGAACTTGTGAAAACAAGCCGAGCCAAA
CCCGCAGTGAGCACCCCATCACTGCTGCTGAGGGTGCTCTTCTGTGCCGTGTGCGGCGAACCAGCATACA
AGTTCGCTGGCGGGGGTCGAAAACACCCCCGCTACCGGTGTCGCTCAATGGGTTTTCCAAAGCACTGTGG
CAACGGAACAGTTGCAATGGCCGAATGGGACGCTTTTTGTGAAGAACAAGTGCTGGATCTTCTGGGCGAC
GCTGAGAGGCTGGAAAAAGTATGGGTGGCCGGGAGCGACAGCGCCGTTGAGCTCGCCGAGGTGAACGCCG
AATTGGTGGACCTGACGAGTCTCATCGGATCTCCAGCATACCGAGCTGGATCCCCCCAGCGAGAGGCTCT
GGACGCTCGGATAGCCGCCCTGGCAGCAAGGCAGGAGGAGCTTGAGGGGTTGGAAGCACGGCCTTCAGGA
TGGGAATGGCGGGAAACAGGACAGAGATTTGGAGACTGGTGGAGGGAACAGGATACCGCTGCTAAGAACA
CTTGGCTCAGGTCCATGAATGTTCGACTCACCTTCGACGTGAGGGGTGGGTTGACCCGCACCATTGATTT
CGGGGATCTGCAGGAGTATGAACAGCATCTCCGGCTTGGCTCCGTGGTAGAAAGACTTCATACAGGCATG
TCAGGTGGATCAGGTGGAGGCAGTGGCATGATCAGTCTGATTGCGGCGTTAGCGGTAGATTACGTTATCG
GCATGGAAAACGCCATGCCGTGGAACCTGCCTGCCGATCTCGCCTGGTTTAAACGCAACACCTTAAATAA
ACCCGTGATTATGGGCCGCCATACCTGGGAATCAATCGGTCGTCCGTTGCCAGGACGCAAAAATATTATC
CTCAGCAGTCAACCGAGTACGGACGATCGCGTAACGTGGGTGAAGTCGGTGGATGAAGCCATCGCGGCGT
GTGGTGACGTACCAGAAATCATGGTGATTGGCGGCGGTCGCGTTATTGAACAGTTCTTGCCAAAAGCGCA
AAAACTGTATCTGACGCATATCGACGCAGAAGTGGAAGGCGACACCCATTTCCCGGATTACGAGCCGGAT
GACTGGGAATCGGTATTCAGCGAATTCCACGATGCTGATGCGCAGAACTCTCACAGCTATTGCTTTGAGA
TTCTGGAGCGGCGAGCATGCTAAACCTCGAGACCACCTGCTAAGGTCTGTGCCTTCTAGTTGCCAGCCAT
CTGTTGTTTGCCCCTCCCCCGTGCCTTCCTTGACCCTGGAAGGTGCCACTCCCACTGTCCTTTCCTAATA
AAATGAGGAAATTGCATCGCATTGTCTGAGTAGGTGTCATTCTATTCTGGGGGGTGGGGTGGGGCAGGAC
AGCAAGGGGGAGGATTGGGAAGAGAATAGCAGGCATGCTGGGGATGCGGTGGGCTCTATGGTACTCTAGT
CTAGAGCCCCATCCTCACTGACTCCGTCCTGGAGTTGGATGAGAGATAATGGCCTTACGTTGTGCCAGGG
GAGGGTCGGGCTGGATTTAGCAAGATTTACCTTCTCCAAAGAGCGGTGCTGCAGTGGCACAGCTGCCCAC
GGAGGTGGGGGGGTCACCGTCCCTGGAGGTGATGAAGAACTGTGGGGATGTGGCACTGAGGGACATGGCC
AGTGGGCACGGTGGGTGGGTTGGGGTTGGTCTTGGGGATCTTGGAGGGCTTTTCCAGCCTTCATGATTTG
ACGATTGTATGAACATCTACATGGCAATTCTCCAGCTGCCTGTCCCAGTCCTACTGACCCAGCTGTATCT
CTCCAGGCAAGCTCTTCCACCCCTTCTGCTTGCATCCAGACACCATCAAACATGCAGGCTCAGACACAGG
GACCAGCAGTGTCTGTGGCCTTTTTGTGCTCCTCTCCATGCTGGGTTTTAACTTGCTCTTTGTCCTTCTA
TCCTATCTTCTTATCCTTAAGGCTGTTCTGAACGCTGTGACTTGGAGAGTGTCCCAGAGCCCTCAACACC
TGCATGTCCCACGTCCATGCTGTCCTGCACTTCCTTATCCCCAAGATCTGCCTCTCCGTGATGCACTGAA
TTGGCAAACATGTGTCACCCCAGACCAACAATGTCACAGCAAACTCCCCCTTGATAGGACAAGGGGGAAT
GGCTTTACACTGAGACAGGGGAGGTTTGGGTTGGATATGAGGAGGCAGTTTTTCCCCCAGAGGGTGGTGA
CGCACTGAACAGGTTGCCCAAGGAGGCTGTGGATGCCCCATCCCTGCAGGCATTCAAGGCCAGGCTGGAT
GTGGCTCTGGGCAGCCTGGGCTGCTGGTTGATGACCCTGCACATAGCAGGGGGTTGGATCTGGATGAGCA
CTGTGCTCCTTTGCAACCCAGGCCGTTCTATGATTCTGTCATTCTAAATCTCTCTTTCAGCCTAAAGCTT
TTTCCCCGTATCCCCCCAGGTGTCTGCAGGCTCAAAGAGCAGCGAGAAGCGTTCAGAGGAAAGCGATCCC
GTGCCACCTTCCCCGTGCCCGGGCTGTCCCCGCACGCTGCCGGCTCGGGGATGCGGGGGGAGCGCCGGAC
CGGAGCGGAGCCCCGGGCGGCTCGCTGCTGCCCCCTAGCGGGGGAGGGACGTAATTACATCCCTGGGGGC
TTTGGGGGGGGGCTGTCCCTCTAGAGCCCCATCCTCACTGACTCCGTCCTGGAGTTGGATGAGAGATAAT
GGCCTTACGTTGTGCCAGGGGAGGGTCGGGCTGGATTTAGCAAGATTTACCTTCTCCAAAGAGCGGTGCT
GCAGTGGCACAGCTGCCCACGGAGGTGGGGGGGTCACCGTCCCTGGAGGTGATGAAGAACTGTGGGGATG
TGGCACTGAGGGACATGGCCAGTGGGCACGGTGGGTGGGTTGGGGTTGGTCTTGGGGATCTTGGAGGGCT
TTTCCAGCCTTCATGATTTGACGATTGTATGAACATCTACATGGCAATTCTCCAGCTGCCTGTCCCAGTC
CTACTGACCCAGCTGTATCTCTCCAGGCAAGCTCTTCCACCCCTTCTGCTTGCATCCAGACACCATCAAA
CATGCAGGCTCAGACACAGGGACCAGCAGTGTCTGTGGCCTTTTTGTGCTCCTCTCCATGCTGGGTTTTA
ACTTGCTCTTTGTCCTTCTATCCTATCTTCTTATCCTTAAGGCTGTTCTGAACGCTGTGACTTGGAGAGT
GTCCCAGAGCCCTCAACACCTGCATGTCCCACGTCCATGCTGTCCTGCACTTCCTTATCCCCAAGATCTG
CCTCTCCGTGATGCACTGAATTGGCAAACATGTGTCACCCCAGACCAACAATGTCACAGCAAACTCCCCC
TTGATAGGACAAGGGGGAATGGCTTTACACTGAGACAGGGGAGGTTTGGGTTGGATATGAGGAGGCAGTT
TTTCCCCCAGAGGGTGGTGACGCACTGAACAGGTTGCCCAAGGAGGCTGTGGATGCCCCATCCCTGCAGG
CATTCAAGGCCAGGCTGGATGTGGCTCTGGGCAGCCTGGGCTGCTGGTTGATGACCCTGCACATAGCAGG
GGGTTGGATCTGGATGAGCACTGTGCTCCTTTGCAACCCAGGCCGTTCTATGATTCTGTCATTCTAAATC
TCTCTTTCAGCCTAAAGCTTTTTCCCCGTATCCCCCCAGGTGTCTGCAGGCTCAAAGAGCAGCGAGAAGC
GTTCAGAGGAAAGCGATCCCGTGCCACCTTCCCCGTGCCCGGGCTGTCCCCGCACGCTGCCGGCTCGGGG
ATGCGGGGGGAGCGCCGGACCGGAGCGGAGCCCCGGGCGGCTCGCTGCTGCCCCCTAGCGGGGGAGGGAC
GTAATTACATCCCTGGGGGCTTTGGGGGGGGGCTGTCCCTCTAGAAGTCGACGGCGCGGGCCGCATCGAA
TTCTACCGGGTAGGGGAGGCGCTTTTCCCAAGGCAGTCTGGAGCATGCGCTTTAGCAGCCCCGCTGGGCA
CTTGGCGCTACACAAGTGGCCTCTGGCCTCGCACACATTCCACATCCACCGGTAGGCGCCAACCGGCTCC
GTTCTTTGGTGGCCCCTTCGCGCCACCTTCTACTCCTCCCCTAGTCAGGAAGTTCCCCCCCGCCCCGCAG
CTCGCGTCGTGCAGGACGTGACAAATGGAAGTAGCACGTCTCACTAGTCTCGTGCAGATGGACAGCACCG
CTGAGCAATGGAAGCGGGTAGGCCTTTGGGGCAGCGGCCAATAGCAGCTTTGCTCCTTCGCTTTCTGGGC
TCAGAGGCTGGGAAGGGGTGGGTCCGGGGGCGGGCTCAGGGGCGGGCTCAGGGGCGGGGCGGGCGCCCGA
AGGTCCTCCGGAGGCCCGGCATTCTGCACGCTTCAAAAGCGCACGTCTGCCGCGCTGTTCTCCTCTTCCT
CATCTCCGGGCCTTTCGACCTGCAATCGCCGCTAGCCGCCACCATGAAAAAGCCTGAACTCACCGCGACG
TCTGTCGAGAAGTTTCTGATCGAAAAGTTCGACAGCGTCTCCGACCTGATGCAGCTCTCGGAGGGCGAAG
AATCTCGTGCTTTCAGCTTCGATGTAGGAGGGCGTGGATATGTCCTGCGGGTAAATAGCTGCGCCGATGG
TTTCTACAAAGATCGTTATGTTTATCGGCACTTTGCATCGGCCGCGCTCCCGATTCCGGAAGTGCTTGAC
ATTGGGGAATTCAGCGAGAGCCTGACCTATTGCATCTCCCGCCGTGCACAGGGTGTCACGTTGCAAGACC
TGCCTGAAACCGAACTGCCCGCTGTTCTGCAGCCGGTCGCGGAGGCCATGGATGCGATCGCTGCGGCCGA
TCTTAGCCAGACGAGCGGGTTCGGCCCATTCGGACCGCAAGGAATCGGTCAATACACTACATGGCGTGAT
TTCATATGCGCGATTGCTGATCCCCATGTGTATCACTGGCAAACTGTGATGGACGACACCGTCAGTGTAA
GTGCTAGCCCCTAGGCCTGAATCGAAGTTCCTATTCTTCAAAAGGTATAGGAACTTCGAGCTCGTCGACT
GCAGAGGCCTGCATGCAAGCTTGGCGTAATCATGGTCATAGCTGTTTCCTGTGTGAAATTGTTATCCGCT
CACAATTCCACACAACATACGAGCCGGAAGCATAAAGTGTAAAGCCTGGGGTGCCTAATGAGTGAGCTAA
CTCACATTAATTGCGTTGCGCTCACTGCCCGCTTTCCAGTCGGGAAACCTGTCGTGCCAGCTGCATTAAT
GAATCGGCCAACGCGCGGGGAGAGGCGGTTTGCGTATTGGGCGCTCTTCCGCTTCCTCGCTCACTGACTC
GCTGCGCTCGGTCGTTCGGCTGCGGCGAGCGGTATCAGCTCACTCAAAGGCGGTAATACGGTTATCCACA
GAATCAGGGGATAACGCAGGAAAGAACATGTGAGCAAAAGGCCAGCAAAAGGCCAGGAACCGTAAAAAGG
CCGCGTTGCTGGCGTTTTTCCATAGGCTCCGCCCCCCTGACGAGCATCACAAAAATCGACGCTCAAGTCA
GAGGTGGCGAAACCCGACAGGACTATAAAGATACCAGGCGTTTCCCCCTGGAAGCTCCCTCGTGCGCTCT
CCTGTTCCGACCCTGCCGCTTACCGGATACCTGTCCGCCTTTCTCCCTTCGGGAAGCGTGGCGCTTTCTC
ATAGCTCACGCTGTAGGTATCTCAGTTCGGTGTAGGTCGTTCGCTCCAAGCTGGGCTGTGTGCACGAACC
CCCCGTTCAGCCCGACCGCTGCGCCTTATCCGGTAACTATCGTCTTGAGTCCAACCCGGTAAGACACGAC
TTATCGCCACTGGCAGCAGCCACTGGTAACAGGATTAGCAGAGCGAGGTATGTAGGCGGTGCTACAGAGT
TCTTGAAGTGGTGGCCTAACTACGGCTACACTAGAAGAACAGTATTTGGTATCTGCGCTCTGCTGAAGCC
AGTTACCTTCGGAAAAAGAGTTGGTAGCTCTTGATCCGGCAAACAAACCACCGCTGGTAGCGGTGGTTTT
TTTGTTTGCAAGCAGCAGATTACGCGCAGAAAAAAAGGATCTCAAGAAGATCCTTTGATCTTTTCTACGG
GGTCTGACGCTCAGTGGAACGAAAACTCACGTTAAGGGATTTTGGTCATGAGATTATCAAAAAGGATCTT
CACCTAGATCCTTTTAAATTAAAAATGAAGTTTTAAATCAATCTAAAGTATATATGAGTAAACTTGGTCT
GACAGTTACCAATGCTTAATCAGTGAGGCACCTATCTCAGCGATCTGTCTATTTCGTTCATCCATAGTTG
CCTGACTCCCCGTCGTGTAGATAACTACGATACGGGAGGGCTTACCATCTGGCCCCAGTGCTGCAATGAT
ACCGCGAGACCCACGCTCACCGGCTCCAGATTTATCAGCAATAAACCAGCCAGCCGGAAGGGCCGAGCGC
AGAAGTGGTCCTGCAACTTTATCCGCCTCCATCCAGTCTATTAATTGTTGCCGGGAAGCTAGAGTAAGTA
GTTCGCCAGTTAATAGTTTGCGCAACGTTGTTGCCATTGCTACAGGCATCGTGGTGTCACGCTCGTCGTT
TGGTATGGCTTCATTCAGCTCCGGTTCCCAACGATCAAGGCGAGTTACATGATCCCCCATGTTGTGCAAA
AAAGCGGTTAGCTCCTTCGGTCCTCCGATCGTTGTCAGAAGTAAGTTGGCCGCAGTGTTATCACTCATGG
TTATGGCAGCACTGCATAATTCTCTTACTGTCATGCCATCCGTAAGATGCTTTTCTGTGACTGGTGAGTA
CTCAACCAAGTCATTCTGAGAATAGTGTATGCGGCGACCGAGTTGCTCTTGCCCGGCGTCAATACGGGAT
AATACCGCGCCACATAGCAGAACTTTAAAAGTGCTCATCATTGGAAAACGTTCTTCGGGGCGAAAACTCT
CAAGGATCTTACCGCTGTTGAGATCCAGTTCGATGTAACCCACTCGTGCACCCAACTGATCTTCAGCATC
TTTTACTTTCACCAGCGTTTCTGGGTGAGCAAAAACAGGAAGGCAAAATGCCGCAAAAAAGGGAATAAGG
GCGACACGGAAATGTTGAATACTCATACTCTTCCTTTTTCAATATTATTGAAGCATTTATCAGGGTTATT
GTCTCATGAGCGGATACATATTTGAATGTATTTAGAAAAATAAACAAATAGGGGTTCCGCGCACATTTCC
CCGAAAAGTGCCACCTGACGTCTAAGAAACCATTATTATCATGACATTAACCTATAAAAATAGGCGTATC
ACGAGGCCCTTTCGTC
