Features (pLannotate 1.2.2; 19 found; start..end, strand, type, name):
    137..236     +  misc_feature   bom (fragment): basis of mobility region from pBR322
    242..399     -  CDS            lacZα (fragment): LacZα fragment of β-galactosidase; lacZ fragment
   1065..1193    +  CDS            OR51A4 (fragment): O51A4_HUMAN - Experimental evidence at transcript level: Swiss-Prot protein existence level 2. Odorant receptor. From Homo sapiens (Human).
   2291..2419    +  CDS            OR51A4 (fragment): O51A4_HUMAN - Experimental evidence at transcript level: Swiss-Prot protein existence level 2. Odorant receptor. From Homo sapiens (Human).
   3011..3389    +  promoter       TRE3G promoter: 3rd-generation Tet-responsive promoter that can be activated by binding of Tet-On® 3G
   4938..5413    +  CDS            ecDHFR (fragment): E. coli dihydrofolate reductase; folA
   5447..5558    +  polyA_signal   bGH poly(A) signal: bovine growth hormone polyadenylation signal
   6226..6354    +  CDS            OR51A4 (fragment): O51A4_HUMAN - Experimental evidence at transcript level: Swiss-Prot protein existence level 2. Odorant receptor. From Homo sapiens (Human).
   7436..7564    +  CDS            OR51A4 (fragment): O51A4_HUMAN - Experimental evidence at transcript level: Swiss-Prot protein existence level 2. Odorant receptor. From Homo sapiens (Human).
   8137..8636    +  promoter       PGK promoter: mouse phosphoglycerate kinase 1 promoter
   8663..9176    +  CDS            HygR (fragment): aminoglycoside phosphotransferase from E. coli; aph(4)-Ia; confers resistance to hygromycin
   9306..9328    -  protein_bind   lac operator (fragment): The lac repressor binds to the lac operator to inhibit transcription in E. coli. This inhibition can be relieved by adding lactose or isopropyl-β-D-thiogalactopyranoside (IPTG). lac repressor encoded by lacI
   9332..9362    -  promoter       lac promoter: promoter for the E. coli lac operon
   9377..9398    -  protein_bind   CAP binding site: CAP binding activates transcription in the presence of cAMP. E. coli catabolite activator protein
   9411..9503    -  CDS            lacI (fragment): lac repressor; lacI; The lac repressor binds to the lac operator to inhibit transcription in E. coli. This inhibition can be relieved by adding lactose or isopropyl-β-D-thiogalactopyranoside (IPTG).
   9686..10274   -  rep_origin     ori: high-copy-number ColE1/pMB1/pBR322/pUC origin of replication
  10445..11305   -  CDS            AmpR: β-lactamase; bla; confers resistance to ampicillin, carbenicillin, and related antibiotics
  11306..11410   -  promoter       AmpR promoter: bla
  11505..35      +  CDS            rop (fragment) (across the origin): Rop protein, which maintains plasmids at low copy number; rop
>Addgene plasmid #158390 | TIGRE-TRE-[poor kozak]Bxb1-ecDHFR-BGHpA | addgene full sequence | sequence record 314493 | Addgene NGS Result
TCGCGCGTTTCGGTGATGACGGTGAAAACCTCTGACACATGCAGCTCCCGGAGACGGTCACAGCTTGTCT
GTAAGCGGATGCCGGGAGCAGACAAGCCCGTCAGGGCGCGTCAGCGGGTGTTGGCGGGTGTCGGGGCTGG
CTTAACTATGCGGCATCAGAGCAGATTGTACTGAGAGTGCACCATATGCGGTGTGAAATACCGCACAGAT
GCGTAAGGAGAAAATACCGCATCAGGCGCCATTCGCCATTCAGGCTGCGCAACTGTTGGGAAGGGCGATC
GGTGCGGGCCTCTTCGCTATTACGCCAGCTGGCGAAAGGGGGATGTGCTGCAAGGCGATTAAGTTGGGTA
ACGCCAGGGTTTTCCCAGTCACGACGTTGTAAAACGACGGCCAGTGAATTCGAGCTCGGTACCGAAGTTC
CTATTCTTCAAATAGTATAGGAACTTCTTTCGGCCGGCCAATCGATTGGTTTTATGCCGCGGTTACCGTG
AAGATATCTTAATTAAGAATTCGAGCTCGCTAGAGCCCCATCCTCACTGACTCCGTCCTGGAGTTGGATG
AGAGATAATGGCCTTACGTTGTGCCAGGGGAGGGTCGGGCTGGATTTAGCAAGATTTACCTTCTCCAAAG
AGCGGTGCTGCAGTGGCACAGCTGCCCACGGAGGTGGGGGGGTCACCGTCCCTGGAGGTGATGAAGAACT
GTGGGGATGTGGCACTGAGGGACATGGCCAGTGGGCACGGTGGGTGGGTTGGGGTTGGTCTTGGGGATCT
TGGAGGGCTTTTCCAGCCTTCATGATTTGACGATTGTATGAACATCTACATGGCAATTCTCCAGCTGCCT
GTCCCAGTCCTACTGACCCAGCTGTATCTCTCCAGGCAAGCTCTTCCACCCCTTCTGCTTGCATCCAGAC
ACCATCAAACATGCAGGCTCAGACACAGGGACCAGCAGTGTCTGTGGCCTTTTTGTGCTCCTCTCCATGC
TGGGTTTTAACTTGCTCTTTGTCCTTCTATCCTATCTTCTTATCCTTAAGGCTGTTCTGAACGCTGTGAC
TTGGAGAGTGTCCCAGAGCCCTCAACACCTGCATGTCCCACGTCCATGCTGTCCTGCACTTCCTTATCCC
CAAGATCTGCCTCTCCGTGATGCACTGAATTGGCAAACATGTGTCACCCCAGACCAACAATGTCACAGCA
AACTCCCCCTTGATAGGACAAGGGGGAATGGCTTTACACTGAGACAGGGGAGGTTTGGGTTGGATATGAG
GAGGCAGTTTTTCCCCCAGAGGGTGGTGACGCACTGAACAGGTTGCCCAAGGAGGCTGTGGATGCCCCAT
CCCTGCAGGCATTCAAGGCCAGGCTGGATGTGGCTCTGGGCAGCCTGGGCTGCTGGTTGATGACCCTGCA
CATAGCAGGGGGTTGGATCTGGATGAGCACTGTGCTCCTTTGCAACCCAGGCCGTTCTATGATTCTGTCA
TTCTAAATCTCTCTTTCAGCCTAAAGCTTTTTCCCCGTATCCCCCCAGGTGTCTGCAGGCTCAAAGAGCA
GCGAGAAGCGTTCAGAGGAAAGCGATCCCGTGCCACCTTCCCCGTGCCCGGGCTGTCCCCGCACGCTGCC
GGCTCGGGGATGCGGGGGGAGCGCCGGACCGGAGCGGAGCCCCGGGCGGCTCGCTGCTGCCCCCTAGCGG
GGGAGGGACGTAATTACATCCCTGGGGGCTTTGGGGGGGGGCTGTCCCTCTAGCGAGCTCGGTACCCAGA
GCCCCATCCTCACTGACTCCGTCCTGGAGTTGGATGAGAGATAATGGCCTTACGTTGTGCCAGGGGAGGG
TCGGGCTGGATTTAGCAAGATTTACCTTCTCCAAAGAGCGGTGCTGCAGTGGCACAGCTGCCCACGGAGG
TGGGGGGGTCACCGTCCCTGGAGGTGATGAAGAACTGTGGGGATGTGGCACTGAGGGACATGGCCAGTGG
GCACGGTGGGTGGGTTGGGGTTGGTCTTGGGGATCTTGGAGGGCTTTTCCAGCCTTCATGATTTGACGAT
TGTATGAACATCTACATGGCAATTCTCCAGCTGCCTGTCCCAGTCCTACTGACCCAGCTGTATCTCTCCA
GGCAAGCTCTTCCACCCCTTCTGCTTGCATCCAGACACCATCAAACATGCAGGCTCAGACACAGGGACCA
GCAGTGTCTGTGGCCTTTTTGTGCTCCTCTCCATGCTGGGTTTTAACTTGCTCTTTGTCCTTCTATCCTA
TCTTCTTATCCTTAAGGCTGTTCTGAACGCTGTGACTTGGAGAGTGTCCCAGAGCCCTCAACACCTGCAT
GTCCCACGTCCATGCTGTCCTGCACTTCCTTATCCCCAAGATCTGCCTCTCCGTGATGCACTGAATTGGC
AAACATGTGTCACCCCAGACCAACAATGTCACAGCAAACTCCCCCTTGATAGGACAAGGGGGAATGGCTT
TACACTGAGACAGGGGAGGTTTGGGTTGGATATGAGGAGGCAGTTTTTCCCCCAGAGGGTGGTGACGCAC
TGAACAGGTTGCCCAAGGAGGCTGTGGATGCCCCATCCCTGCAGGCATTCAAGGCCAGGCTGGATGTGGC
TCTGGGCAGCCTGGGCTGCTGGTTGATGACCCTGCACATAGCAGGGGGTTGGATCTGGATGAGCACTGTG
CTCCTTTGCAACCCAGGCCGTTCTATGATTCTGTCATTCTAAATCTCTCTTTCAGCCTAAAGCTTTTTCC
CCGTATCCCCCCAGGTGTCTGCAGGCTCAAAGAGCAGCGAGAAGCGTTCAGAGGAAAGCGATCCCGTGCC
ACCTTCCCCGTGCCCGGGCTGTCCCCGCACGCTGCCGGCTCGGGGATGCGGGGGGAGCGCCGGACCGGAG
CGGAGCCCCGGGCGGCTCGCTGCTGCCCCCTAGCGGGGGAGGGACGTAATTACATCCCTGGGGGCTTTGG
GGGGGGGCTGTCCCTCTAGGGGTACCCGGGGATCCGGTCTCGCGTACCCTTTCGAGTTCAAGAATTCCTC
GAGTTTACTCCCTATCAGTGATAGAGAACGTATGAAGAGTTTACTCCCTATCAGTGATAGAGAACGTATG
CAGACTTTACTCCCTATCAGTGATAGAGAACGTATAAGGAGTTTACTCCCTATCAGTGATAGAGAACGTA
TGACCAGTTTACTCCCTATCAGTGATAGAGAACGTATCTACAGTTTACTCCCTATCAGTGATAGAGAACG
TATATCCAGTTTACTCCCTATCAGTGATAGAGAACGTATAAGCTTTAGGCGTGTACGGTGGGCGCCTATA
AAAGCAGAGCTCGTTTAGTGAACCGTCAGATCGCCTGGAGCAATTCCACAACACTTTTGTCTTATACCAA
CTTTCCGTACCACTTCCTACCCTCGTAAAGTCGACGGATCCGTTTAAAGGTGCATGAGGGCCCTTGTAGT
TATCAGGTTGAGTAGGGTTACGGATGCAACCACCAGCCCGGAGCGCCAACTGGAATCATGTCAGCAGCTT
TGTGCGCAGCGCGGCTGGGACGTGGTGGGAGTGGCGGAGGACTTGGACGTTAGCGGGGCCGTTGACCCAT
TTGACCGAAAGCGGAGACCTAACCTGGCTCGATGGCTCGCCTTTGAGGAGCAGCCCTTCGATGTGATCGT
CGCATACAGGGTCGACAGACTGACCAGATCCATTCGCCATCTGCAGCAGCTCGTTCACTGGGCGGAGGAC
CACAAAAAGCTCGTGGTGAGTGCAACAGAAGCCCACTTTGACACCACAACACCCTTCGCAGCCGTCGTGA
TCGCTCTGATGGGTACCGTTGCCCAGATGGAATTGGAGGCAATCAAGGAGCGGAACAGATCCGCCGCTCA
TTTCAATATCCGCGCGGGCAAGTACAGGGGTAGTCTCCCACCCTGGGGGTATTTGCCTACCCGGGTGGAC
GGCGAATGGAGGCTTGTTCCCGATCCCGTGCAGCGAGAGCGAATACTGGAAGTTTATCATCGAGTCGTGG
ATAACCATGAACCACTCCACCTGGTGGCCCACGACCTTAACCGACGCGGCGTGCTGAGCCCTAAGGACTA
TTTTGCTCAACTTCAGGGAAGAGAGCCACAGGGTAGGGAATGGTCAGCCACAGCTCTCAAGCGGTCTATG
ATTTCCGAAGCAATGCTCGGGTACGCAACACTCAATGGCAAGACAGTTCGAGACGACGACGGGGCCCCCC
TGGTTCGGGCCGAACCCATACTTACCCGCGAACAACTGGAGGCACTTCGCGCGGAACTTGTGAAAACAAG
CCGAGCCAAACCCGCAGTGAGCACCCCATCACTGCTGCTGAGGGTGCTCTTCTGTGCCGTGTGCGGCGAA
CCAGCATACAAGTTCGCTGGCGGGGGTCGAAAACACCCCCGCTACCGGTGTCGCTCAATGGGTTTTCCAA
AGCACTGTGGCAACGGAACAGTTGCAATGGCCGAATGGGACGCTTTTTGTGAAGAACAAGTGCTGGATCT
TCTGGGCGACGCTGAGAGGCTGGAAAAAGTATGGGTGGCCGGGAGCGACAGCGCCGTTGAGCTCGCCGAG
GTGAACGCCGAATTGGTGGACCTGACGAGTCTCATCGGATCTCCAGCATACCGAGCTGGATCCCCCCAGC
GAGAGGCTCTGGACGCTCGGATAGCCGCCCTGGCAGCAAGGCAGGAGGAGCTTGAGGGGTTGGAAGCACG
GCCTTCAGGATGGGAATGGCGGGAAACAGGACAGAGATTTGGAGACTGGTGGAGGGAACAGGATACCGCT
GCTAAGAACACTTGGCTCAGGTCCATGAATGTTCGACTCACCTTCGACGTGAGGGGTGGGTTGACCCGCA
CCATTGATTTCGGGGATCTGCAGGAGTATGAACAGCATCTCCGGCTTGGCTCCGTGGTAGAAAGACTTCA
TACAGGCATGTCAGGTGGATCAGGTGGAGGCAGTGGCATGATCAGTCTGATTGCGGCGTTAGCGGTAGAT
TACGTTATCGGCATGGAAAACGCCATGCCGTGGAACCTGCCTGCCGATCTCGCCTGGTTTAAACGCAACA
CCTTAAATAAACCCGTGATTATGGGCCGCCATACCTGGGAATCAATCGGTCGTCCGTTGCCAGGACGCAA
AAATATTATCCTCAGCAGTCAACCGAGTACGGACGATCGCGTAACGTGGGTGAAGTCGGTGGATGAAGCC
ATCGCGGCGTGTGGTGACGTACCAGAAATCATGGTGATTGGCGGCGGTCGCGTTATTGAACAGTTCTTGC
CAAAAGCGCAAAAACTGTATCTGACGCATATCGACGCAGAAGTGGAAGGCGACACCCATTTCCCGGATTA
CGAGCCGGATGACTGGGAATCGGTATTCAGCGAATTCCACGATGCTGATGCGCAGAACTCTCACAGCTAT
TGCTTTGAGATTCTGGAGCGGCGAGCATGCTAAACCTCGAGACCACCTGCTAAGGTCTGTGCCTTCTAGT
TGCCAGCCATCTGTTGTTTGCCCCTCCCCCGTGCCTTCCTTGACCCTGGAAGGTGCCACTCCCACTGTCC
TTTCCTAATAAAATGAGGAAATTGCATCGCATTGTCTGAGTAGGTGTCATTCTATTCTGGGGGGTGGGGT
GGGGCAGGACAGCAAGGGGGAGGATTGGGAAGAGAATAGCAGGCATGCTGGGGATGCGGTGGGCTCTATG
GTACTCTAGTCTAGAGCCCCATCCTCACTGACTCCGTCCTGGAGTTGGATGAGAGATAATGGCCTTACGT
TGTGCCAGGGGAGGGTCGGGCTGGATTTAGCAAGATTTACCTTCTCCAAAGAGCGGTGCTGCAGTGGCAC
AGCTGCCCACGGAGGTGGGGGGGTCACCGTCCCTGGAGGTGATGAAGAACTGTGGGGATGTGGCACTGAG
GGACATGGCCAGTGGGCACGGTGGGTGGGTTGGGGTTGGTCTTGGGGATCTTGGAGGGCTTTTCCAGCCT
TCATGATTTGACGATTGTATGAACATCTACATGGCAATTCTCCAGCTGCCTGTCCCAGTCCTACTGACCC
AGCTGTATCTCTCCAGGCAAGCTCTTCCACCCCTTCTGCTTGCATCCAGACACCATCAAACATGCAGGCT
CAGACACAGGGACCAGCAGTGTCTGTGGCCTTTTTGTGCTCCTCTCCATGCTGGGTTTTAACTTGCTCTT
TGTCCTTCTATCCTATCTTCTTATCCTTAAGGCTGTTCTGAACGCTGTGACTTGGAGAGTGTCCCAGAGC
CCTCAACACCTGCATGTCCCACGTCCATGCTGTCCTGCACTTCCTTATCCCCAAGATCTGCCTCTCCGTG
ATGCACTGAATTGGCAAACATGTGTCACCCCAGACCAACAATGTCACAGCAAACTCCCCCTTGATAGGAC
AAGGGGGAATGGCTTTACACTGAGACAGGGGAGGTTTGGGTTGGATATGAGGAGGCAGTTTTTCCCCCAG
AGGGTGGTGACGCACTGAACAGGTTGCCCAAGGAGGCTGTGGATGCCCCATCCCTGCAGGCATTCAAGGC
CAGGCTGGATGTGGCTCTGGGCAGCCTGGGCTGCTGGTTGATGACCCTGCACATAGCAGGGGGTTGGATC
TGGATGAGCACTGTGCTCCTTTGCAACCCAGGCCGTTCTATGATTCTGTCATTCTAAATCTCTCTTTCAG
CCTAAAGCTTTTTCCCCGTATCCCCCCAGGTGTCTGCAGGCTCAAAGAGCAGCGAGAAGCGTTCAGAGGA
AAGCGATCCCGTGCCACCTTCCCCGTGCCCGGGCTGTCCCCGCACGCTGCCGGCTCGGGGATGCGGGGGG
AGCGCCGGACCGGAGCGGAGCCCCGGGCGGCTCGCTGCTGCCCCCTAGCGGGGGAGGGACGTAATTACAT
CCCTGGGGGCTTTGGGGGGGGGCTGTCCCTCTAGAGCCCCATCCTCACTGACTCCGTCCTGGAGTTGGAT
GAGAGATAATGGCCTTACGTTGTGCCAGGGGAGGGTCGGGCTGGATTTAGCAAGATTTACCTTCTCCAAA
GAGCGGTGCTGCAGTGGCACAGCTGCCCACGGAGGTGGGGGGGTCACCGTCCCTGGAGGTGATGAAGAAC
TGTGGGGATGTGGCACTGAGGGACATGGCCAGTGGGCACGGTGGGTGGGTTGGGGTTGGTCTTGGGGATC
TTGGAGGGCTTTTCCAGCCTTCATGATTTGACGATTGTATGAACATCTACATGGCAATTCTCCAGCTGCC
TGTCCCAGTCCTACTGACCCAGCTGTATCTCTCCAGGCAAGCTCTTCCACCCCTTCTGCTTGCATCCAGA
CACCATCAAACATGCAGGCTCAGACACAGGGACCAGCAGTGTCTGTGGCCTTTTTGTGCTCCTCTCCATG
CTGGGTTTTAACTTGCTCTTTGTCCTTCTATCCTATCTTCTTATCCTTAAGGCTGTTCTGAACGCTGTGA
CTTGGAGAGTGTCCCAGAGCCCTCAACACCTGCATGTCCCACGTCCATGCTGTCCTGCACTTCCTTATCC
CCAAGATCTGCCTCTCCGTGATGCACTGAATTGGCAAACATGTGTCACCCCAGACCAACAATGTCACAGC
AAACTCCCCCTTGATAGGACAAGGGGGAATGGCTTTACACTGAGACAGGGGAGGTTTGGGTTGGATATGA
GGAGGCAGTTTTTCCCCCAGAGGGTGGTGACGCACTGAACAGGTTGCCCAAGGAGGCTGTGGATGCCCCA
TCCCTGCAGGCATTCAAGGCCAGGCTGGATGTGGCTCTGGGCAGCCTGGGCTGCTGGTTGATGACCCTGC
ACATAGCAGGGGGTTGGATCTGGATGAGCACTGTGCTCCTTTGCAACCCAGGCCGTTCTATGATTCTGTC
ATTCTAAATCTCTCTTTCAGCCTAAAGCTTTTTCCCCGTATCCCCCCAGGTGTCTGCAGGCTCAAAGAGC
AGCGAGAAGCGTTCAGAGGAAAGCGATCCCGTGCCACCTTCCCCGTGCCCGGGCTGTCCCCGCACGCTGC
CGGCTCGGGGATGCGGGGGGAGCGCCGGACCGGAGCGGAGCCCCGGGCGGCTCGCTGCTGCCCCCTAGCG
GGGGAGGGACGTAATTACATCCCTGGGGGCTTTGGGGGGGGGCTGTCCCTCTAGAGTCGACGGCGCGGGC
CGCATCGAATTCTACCGGGTAGGGGAGGCGCTTTTCCCAAGGCAGTCTGGAGCATGCGCTTTAGCAGCCC
CGCTGGGCACTTGGCGCTACACAAGTGGCCTCTGGCCTCGCACACATTCCACATCCACCGGTAGGCGCCA
ACCGGCTCCGTTCTTTGGTGGCCCCTTCGCGCCACCTTCTACTCCTCCCCTAGTCAGGAAGTTCCCCCCC
GCCCCGCAGCTCGCGTCGTGCAGGACGTGACAAATGGAAGTAGCACGTCTCACTAGTCTCGTGCAGATGG
ACAGCACCGCTGAGCAATGGAAGCGGGTAGGCCTTTGGGGCAGCGGCCAATAGCAGCTTTGCTCCTTCGC
TTTCTGGGCTCAGAGGCTGGGAAGGGGTGGGTCCGGGGGCGGGCTCAGGGGCGGGCTCAGGGGCGGGGCG
GGCGCCCGAAGGTCCTCCGGAGGCCCGGCATTCTGCACGCTTCAAAAGCGCACGTCTGCCGCGCTGTTCT
CCTCTTCCTCATCTCCGGGCCTTTCGACCTGCAATCGCCGCTAGCCGCCACCATGAAAAAGCCTGAACTC
ACCGCGACGTCTGTCGAGAAGTTTCTGATCGAAAAGTTCGACAGCGTCTCCGACCTGATGCAGCTCTCGG
AGGGCGAAGAATCTCGTGCTTTCAGCTTCGATGTAGGAGGGCGTGGATATGTCCTGCGGGTAAATAGCTG
CGCCGATGGTTTCTACAAAGATCGTTATGTTTATCGGCACTTTGCATCGGCCGCGCTCCCGATTCCGGAA
GTGCTTGACATTGGGGAATTCAGCGAGAGCCTGACCTATTGCATCTCCCGCCGTGCACAGGGTGTCACGT
TGCAAGACCTGCCTGAAACCGAACTGCCCGCTGTTCTGCAGCCGGTCGCGGAGGCCATGGATGCGATCGC
TGCGGCCGATCTTAGCCAGACGAGCGGGTTCGGCCCATTCGGACCGCAAGGAATCGGTCAATACACTACA
TGGCGTGATTTCATATGCGCGATTGCTGATCCCCATGTGTATCACTGGCAAACTGTGATGGACGACACCG
TCAGTGTAAGTGCTAGCCCCTAGGCCTGAATCGAAGTTCCTATTCTTCAAAAGGTATAGGAACTTCGAGC
TCGTCGACTGCAGAGGCCTGCATGCAAGCTTGGCGTAATCATGGTCATAGCTGTTTCCTGTGTGAAATTG
TTATCCGCTCACAATTCCACACAACATACGAGCCGGAAGCATAAAGTGTAAAGCCTGGGGTGCCTAATGA
GTGAGCTAACTCACATTAATTGCGTTGCGCTCACTGCCCGCTTTCCAGTCGGGAAACCTGTCGTGCCAGC
TGCATTAATGAATCGGCCAACGCGCGGGGAGAGGCGGTTTGCGTATTGGGCGCTCTTCCGCTTCCTCGCT
CACTGACTCGCTGCGCTCGGTCGTTCGGCTGCGGCGAGCGGTATCAGCTCACTCAAAGGCGGTAATACGG
TTATCCACAGAATCAGGGGATAACGCAGGAAAGAACATGTGAGCAAAAGGCCAGCAAAAGGCCAGGAACC
GTAAAAAGGCCGCGTTGCTGGCGTTTTTCCATAGGCTCCGCCCCCCTGACGAGCATCACAAAAATCGACG
CTCAAGTCAGAGGTGGCGAAACCCGACAGGACTATAAAGATACCAGGCGTTTCCCCCTGGAAGCTCCCTC
GTGCGCTCTCCTGTTCCGACCCTGCCGCTTACCGGATACCTGTCCGCCTTTCTCCCTTCGGGAAGCGTGG
CGCTTTCTCATAGCTCACGCTGTAGGTATCTCAGTTCGGTGTAGGTCGTTCGCTCCAAGCTGGGCTGTGT
GCACGAACCCCCCGTTCAGCCCGACCGCTGCGCCTTATCCGGTAACTATCGTCTTGAGTCCAACCCGGTA
AGACACGACTTATCGCCACTGGCAGCAGCCACTGGTAACAGGATTAGCAGAGCGAGGTATGTAGGCGGTG
CTACAGAGTTCTTGAAGTGGTGGCCTAACTACGGCTACACTAGAAGAACAGTATTTGGTATCTGCGCTCT
GCTGAAGCCAGTTACCTTCGGAAAAAGAGTTGGTAGCTCTTGATCCGGCAAACAAACCACCGCTGGTAGC
GGTGGTTTTTTTGTTTGCAAGCAGCAGATTACGCGCAGAAAAAAAGGATCTCAAGAAGATCCTTTGATCT
TTTCTACGGGGTCTGACGCTCAGTGGAACGAAAACTCACGTTAAGGGATTTTGGTCATGAGATTATCAAA
AAGGATCTTCACCTAGATCCTTTTAAATTAAAAATGAAGTTTTAAATCAATCTAAAGTATATATGAGTAA
ACTTGGTCTGACAGTTACCAATGCTTAATCAGTGAGGCACCTATCTCAGCGATCTGTCTATTTCGTTCAT
CCATAGTTGCCTGACTCCCCGTCGTGTAGATAACTACGATACGGGAGGGCTTACCATCTGGCCCCAGTGC
TGCAATGATACCGCGAGACCCACGCTCACCGGCTCCAGATTTATCAGCAATAAACCAGCCAGCCGGAAGG
GCCGAGCGCAGAAGTGGTCCTGCAACTTTATCCGCCTCCATCCAGTCTATTAATTGTTGCCGGGAAGCTA
GAGTAAGTAGTTCGCCAGTTAATAGTTTGCGCAACGTTGTTGCCATTGCTACAGGCATCGTGGTGTCACG
CTCGTCGTTTGGTATGGCTTCATTCAGCTCCGGTTCCCAACGATCAAGGCGAGTTACATGATCCCCCATG
TTGTGCAAAAAAGCGGTTAGCTCCTTCGGTCCTCCGATCGTTGTCAGAAGTAAGTTGGCCGCAGTGTTAT
CACTCATGGTTATGGCAGCACTGCATAATTCTCTTACTGTCATGCCATCCGTAAGATGCTTTTCTGTGAC
TGGTGAGTACTCAACCAAGTCATTCTGAGAATAGTGTATGCGGCGACCGAGTTGCTCTTGCCCGGCGTCA
ATACGGGATAATACCGCGCCACATAGCAGAACTTTAAAAGTGCTCATCATTGGAAAACGTTCTTCGGGGC
GAAAACTCTCAAGGATCTTACCGCTGTTGAGATCCAGTTCGATGTAACCCACTCGTGCACCCAACTGATC
TTCAGCATCTTTTACTTTCACCAGCGTTTCTGGGTGAGCAAAAACAGGAAGGCAAAATGCCGCAAAAAAG
GGAATAAGGGCGACACGGAAATGTTGAATACTCATACTCTTCCTTTTTCAATATTATTGAAGCATTTATC
AGGGTTATTGTCTCATGAGCGGATACATATTTGAATGTATTTAGAAAAATAAACAAATAGGGGTTCCGCG
CACATTTCCCCGAAAAGTGCCACCTGACGTCTAAGAAACCATTATTATCATGACATTAACCTATAAAAAT
AGGCGTATCACGAGGCCCTTTCGTC
